Addgene plasmid #12875: DCT.VV.Orf187
Purpose: This plasmid was designed for screening purposes and may contain discrepancies relative to the current canonical GenBank version of the gene.
Depositing lab: Jack Bennink & Jon Yewdell. Depositing organization: National Institute of Allergy and Infectious Diseases (NIAID). Publication: Identification of poxvirus CD8+ T cell determinants to enable rational design and characterization of smallpox vaccines. Tscharke DC, Karupiah G, Zhou J, Palmore T, Irvine KR, Haeryfar SM, Williams S, Sidney J, Sette A, Bennink JR, Yewdell JW. J Exp Med. 2005 January 3; 201(1): 95–104. 10.1084/jem.20041912 PubMed 15623576.
Backbone
  Vector backbone: pcDNA 3.1D V5-His-TOPO
  Backbone manufacturer: Invitrogen
  Backbone size w/o insert (bp): 5514
  Vector type: Mammalian Expression
  Selectable markers: Neomycin (select with G418)
Growth in bacteria
  Bacterial resistance: Ampicillin, 100 μg/mL
  Growth temperature: 37°C
  Growth strain: DH5alpha
  Copy number: High Copy
Gene/Insert
  Gene/Insert name: VV.Orf187 (alt names: tyrosine/serine phosphatase; VV_WR_099)
  Species: Vaccinia Virus
  Insert size (bp): 516
  GenBank ID: 9791024
  Cloning method: Restriction Enzyme; 5′ cloning site BamHI (not destroyed); 3′ cloning site BamHI (not destroyed)
  Sequencing primers: 5′ Universal T7
Terms and licenses: Academic/Nonprofit Terms; Industry Terms: Not Available to Industry
Depositor comments: Please see the Vaccinia kit page ( https://www.addgene.org/vvorf/ ) for more information. The kit page contains the supplemental VVOrfData spreadsheet, which includes important information about this plasmid. The plasmid and insert names provided here relate only to this library. The name of the ORF (if present) in VACV strain Copenhagen and the name of the ORF (if annotated) in VACV strain WR sequence can be found in VVOrfData spreadsheet. Please note that the amino acid sequence given for each ORF in the spreadsheet may contain some errors. Additionally, changes from the expected sequence may be present in these plasmids. Please see Addgene's quality control sequence and sequencing notes in the VVOrfData spreadsheet before ordering this plasmid.
How to cite: DCT.VV.Orf187 was a gift from Jack Bennink & Jon Yewdell (Addgene plasmid # 12875 ; http://n2t.net/addgene:12875 ; RRID:Addgene_12875)
