[The description below was written by a language model from this plasmid's Addgene catalogue record.]
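Description:
DCT.VV.Orf187 is a mammalian expression plasmid built on the commercial pcDNA 3.1D V5-His-TOPO backbone (about 5.5 kb without insert) and carries a single vaccinia virus open reading frame. The 516 bp insert, named VV.Orf187 within its library, is annotated as a tyrosine/serine phosphatase and also goes by VV_WR_099, its designation in the WR strain. The record lists BamHI at both the 5′ and 3′ cloning positions, with both sites retained, and a universal T7 primer for sequencing into the 5′ end of the insert. The plasmid is maintained at high copy in E. coli under ampicillin selection. A neomycin resistance marker allows G418 selection in transfected mammalian cells. The record does not name the promoter, though vectors of the pcDNA 3.1 family generally drive the insert from the CMV immediate-early promoter. As its name implies, the backbone offers C-terminal V5 and His tags, but the record does not say whether this ORF is in frame with them.

The construct belongs to a library of individually cloned vaccinia ORFs associated with work identifying poxvirus CD8+ T cell determinants to support the design and characterization of smallpox vaccines. It was made for screening. Each viral protein can be expressed in mammalian cells on its own, which allows T cell recognition to be traced to a specific gene product. The depositors caution that the insert may differ from the current canonical sequence of the gene, and that the plasmid and insert names apply only within this library. The corresponding Copenhagen and WR strain names, together with sequencing notes, are given in a supplementary spreadsheet for the kit. No feature table was supplied, so element positions and the exact sequence of the insert cannot be confirmed here.
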