>Addgene plasmid #12875 | DCT.VV.Orf187 | addgene partial sequence | sequence record 19264 | T7 5'-TAATACGACTCACTATAGGG-3'
AGTACCCTTCACCGAATTCCAGCTGACCACCATGGATAAGAAAAGTTTGTATAAATACTTACTACTACGT
TCAACTGGAGATACGCACAGAGCCAAATCTCCCACTATAATGACAAGGGTAACCAATAATGTGTATTTGG
GAAATTATAAAAATGCTATGGATGCACCATCATCTGAAGTTAAGTTCAAATATGTTTTAAATTTGACGAT
GGATAAATATACATTACCTAACTCTAATATTAATATTATTCATATACCGTTGGTAGATGATACAACTACC
GATATTAGTAAATATTTTGACGACGTAACCGCCTTTTTATCTAAATGTGATCAACGAAACGAGCCCGTGT
TGGTTCATTGTGCTGCGGGAGTAAATAGAAGCGGGGCTATGATTTTGGCATATCTAATGTCTAAAAATAA
GGAGTCATTGCCTATGCTATATTTTTTATACGTGTATCATTCTATGAGGGACTTGAGAGGCGCATTTGTG
GAAAATCCATCGTTTAAAAGACAGATCATAGAAAAATATGTTATTGATAAGAATTAAGCAATTCCCGGGG
ATCCGAATAAAGGGTCAAGACAATTCTGCAGATATCCAGCACAGTGGCGGCCGCTCGAGTCTAGAGGGCC
CGCGGTTCGAAGGTAAGCCTATCCCTAACCCTCTCCTCGGTCTCGATTCTACGCGTACCGGTCATCATCA
CCATCACCATTGAGTTTAA
